Addgene plasmid #193925: pBa.GFP-KIF3A CC 419-589
Purpose: Mammalian expression of GFP-tagged Kif 3A CC 419-589
Depositing lab: Marvin Bentley. Depositing organization: Rensselaer Polytechnic Institute. Publication: KAP is the neuronal organelle adaptor for Kinesin-2 KIF3AB and KIF3AC. Garbouchian A, Montgomery A, Gilbert SP, Bentley M. Mol Biol Cell. 2022 Oct 6:mbcE22080336. doi: 10.1091/mbc.E22-08-0336. PubMed 36200888.
Backbone
  Vector backbone: pBeta Actin-GFP
  Vector type: Mammalian Expression
Growth in bacteria
  Bacterial resistance: Ampicillin, 100 μg/mL
  Growth temperature: 37°C
  Growth strain: NEB Stable
  Copy number: High Copy
Gene/Insert
  Gene/Insert name: Kif 3A
  Species: H. sapiens (human)
  Insert size (bp): 510
  Entrez Gene: KIF3A (a.k.a. FLA10, KLP-20)
  Promoter: Chicken Beta actin
  Tag / fusion protein: GFP (N terminal on backbone)
  Cloning method: Restriction Enzyme; 5′ cloning site Unknown (unknown if destroyed)
Terms and licenses: Academic/Nonprofit Terms; Industry Terms: Not Available to Industry
Depositor comments: pBa vector is susceptible to recombination and should not be grown in fast growing bacteria or cloned using recombination.
How to cite: pBa.GFP-KIF3A CC 419-589 was a gift from Marvin Bentley (Addgene plasmid # 193925 ; http://n2t.net/addgene:193925 ; RRID:Addgene_193925)
