[The description below was written by a language model from this plasmid's Addgene catalogue record and pLannotate feature annotations shown in this document.]
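Description:
pBa.GFP-KIF3A CC 419-589 is a 7,284 nt mammalian expression plasmid built on the pBeta Actin-GFP backbone. It produces a GFP-tagged fragment of the human kinesin-2 motor subunit KIF3A. Transcription is driven by the chicken β-actin promoter, followed by a chimeric chicken β-actin/rabbit β-globin intron, an arrangement commonly used to give strong, sustained expression in mammalian cells. The open reading frame begins with EGFP supplied by the backbone. It continues into a 510 bp KIF3A insert, which the construct name indicates corresponds to residues 419–589 and labels "CC", presumably for coiled-coil. The fluorescent tag therefore sits at the N terminus of the fragment. The annotated fragment lies well outside the start of the protein, so it would lack the motor domain of the full-length kinesin. An SV40 polyadenylation signal, preceded by a short remnant of SV40 large T antigen sequence, terminates the transcript.

For propagation in E. coli the plasmid carries a high-copy ColE1/pUC-type origin and an ampicillin resistance gene (β-lactamase) with its own promoter. No mammalian selection marker is annotated, which suits transient expression. The remaining annotations are cloning-vector remnants with no evident role in the expression cassette: the lac promoter/operator and CAP site, and fragments of lacI, lacZα, rop and bom. About 1.8 kb at the end of the sequence carries no annotation. The depositor notes that the pBa backbone is prone to recombination, and a recombination-limiting strain is listed for growth. The associated publication concerns KAP as the neuronal organelle adaptor for the kinesin-2 motors KIF3AB and KIF3AC. This suggests the construct is used as a fluorescent truncation for mapping or localisation studies of KIF3A, although the record states only mammalian expression as its purpose.
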