Features (pLannotate 1.2.2; 16 found; start..end, strand, type, name):
      1..276     +  promoter       chicken β-actin promoter: No description available
    277..1246    +  intron         chimeric intron: chimera between introns from chicken β-actin and rabbit β-globin
   1309..2022    +  CDS            EGFP: EGFP is a basic (constitutively fluorescent) green fluorescent protein published in 1996, derived from Aequorea victoria. It is reported to be a rapidly-maturing weak dimer with moderate acid sensitivity.
   2065..2574    +  CDS            KIF3A (fragment): KIF3A_HUMAN - Also known as KIF3. Experimental evidence at protein level: Swiss-Prot protein existence level 1. Microtubule-based anterograde translocator for membranous organelles. Plus end-directed microtubule sliding activity in vitro. Plays a role in primary cilia formation. Plays a role in centriole cohesion and subdistal appendage organization and function. Regulates the formation of the subdistal appendage via recruitment of DCTN1 to the centriole. Also required for ciliary basal feet formation and microtubule anchoring to mother centriole. From Homo sapiens (Human).
   2595..2680    +  CDS            large T antigen (fragment): large T antigen from SV40 (simian virus 40)
   2703..2837    +  polyA_signal   SV40 poly(A) signal: SV40 polyadenylation signal
   2892..2908    -  protein_bind   lac operator: The lac repressor binds to the lac operator to inhibit transcription in E. coli. This inhibition can be relieved by adding lactose or isopropyl-β-D-thiogalactopyranoside (IPTG). lac repressor encoded by lacI
   2916..2946    -  promoter       lac promoter: promoter for the E. coli lac operon
   2961..2982    -  protein_bind   CAP binding site: CAP binding activates transcription in the presence of cAMP. E. coli catabolite activator protein
   2995..3087    -  CDS            lacI (fragment): lac repressor; lacI; The lac repressor binds to the lac operator to inhibit transcription in E. coli. This inhibition can be relieved by adding lactose or isopropyl-β-D-thiogalactopyranoside (IPTG).
   3270..3858    -  rep_origin     ori: high-copy-number ColE1/pMB1/pBR322/pUC origin of replication
   4029..4889    -  CDS            AmpR: β-lactamase; bla; confers resistance to ampicillin, carbenicillin, and related antibiotics
   4890..4994    -  promoter       AmpR promoter: bla
   5089..5124    +  CDS            rop (fragment): Rop protein, which maintains plasmids at low copy number; rop
   5226..5325    +  misc_feature   bom (fragment): basis of mobility region from pBR322
   5331..5485    -  CDS            lacZα (fragment): LacZα fragment of β-galactosidase; lacZ fragment
>Addgene plasmid #193925 | pBa.GFP-KIF3A CC 419-589 | addgene full sequence | sequence record 380191 | Addgene NGS Result
TCGAGGTGAGCCCCACGTTCTGCTTCACTCTCCCCATCTCCCCCCCCTCCCCACCCCCAATTTTGTATTT
ATTTATTTTTTAATTATTTTGTGCAGCGATGGGGGCGGGGGGGGGGGGGGCGCGCGCCAGGCGGGGCGGG
GCGGGGCGAGGGGCGGGGCGGGGCGAGGCGGAGAGGTGCGGCGGCAGCCAATCAGAGCGGCGCGCTCCGA
AAGTTTCCTTTTATGGCGAGGCGGCGGCGGCGGCGGCCCTATAAAAAGCGAAGCGCGCGGCGGGCGGGAG
TCGCTGCGCGCTGCCTTCGCCCCGTGCCCCGCTCCGCCGCCGCCTCGCGCCGCCCGCCCCGGCTCTGACT
GACCGCGTTACTCCCACAGGTGAGCGGGCGGGACGGCCCTTCTCCTCCGGGCTGTAATTAGCGCTTGGTT
TAATGACGGCTCGTTTCTTTTCTGTGGCTGCGTGAAAGCCTTAAAGGGCTCCGGGAGGGCCCTTTGTGCG
GGGGGGAGCGGCTCGGGGGGTGCGTGCGTGTGTGTGTGCGTGGGGAGCGCCGCGTGCGGCTCCGCGCTGC
CCGGCGGCTGTGAGCGCTGCGGGCGCGGCGCGGGGCTTTGTGCGCTCCGCAGTGTGCGCGAGGGGAGCGC
GGCCGGGGGCGGTGCCCCGCGGTGCGGGGGGGGCTGCGAGGGGAACAAAGGCTGCGTGCGGGGTGTGTGC
GTGGGGGGGTGAGCAGGGGGTGTGGGCGCGGCGGTCGGGCTGTAACCCCCCCCTGCACCCCCCTCCCCGA
GTTGCTGAGCACGGCCCGGCTTCGGGTGCGGGGCTCCGTGCGGGGCGTGGCGCGGGGCTCGCCGTGCCGG
GCGGGGGGTGGCGGCAGGTGGGGGTGCCGGGCGGGGCGGGGCCGCCTCGGGCCGGGGAGGGCTCGGGGGA
GGGGCGCGGCGGCCCCCGGAGCGCCGGCGGCTGTCGAGGCGCGGCGAGCCGCAGCCATTGCCTTTTATGG
TAATCGTGCGAGAGGGCGCAGGGACTTCCTTTGTCCCAAATCTGTGCGGAGCCGAAATCTGGGAGGCGCC
GCCGCACCCCCTCTAGCGGGCGCGGGGCGAAGCGGTGCGGCGCCGGCAGGAAGGAAATGGGCGGGGAGGG
CCTTCGTGCGTCGCCGCGCCGCCGTCCCCTTCTCCATCTCCAGCCTCGGGGCTGTCCGCAGGGGGACGGC
TGCCTTCGGGGGGGACGGGGCAGGGCGGGGTTCGGCTTCTGGCGTGTGACCGGCGGGGTTTATATCTTCC
CTTCTCTGTTCCTCCGCAGCCCCCAAGCTTGGCGCGCCTAGGCCTACCATGGTGAGCAAGGGCGGGGAGC
TGTTCACCGGGGTGGTGCCCATCCTGGTCGAGCTGGACGGCGACGTAAACGGCCACAAGTTCAGCGTGTC
CGGCGAGGGCGAGGGCGATGCCACCTACGGCAAGCTGACCCTGAAGTTCATCTGCACCACCGGCAAGCTG
CCCGTGCCCTGGCCCACCCTCGTGACCACCCTGACCTACGGCGTGCAGTGCTTCAGCCGCTACCCCGACC
ACATGAAGCAGCACGACTTCTTCAAGTCCGCCATGCCCGAAGGCTACGTCCAGGAGCGCACCATCTTCTT
CAAGGACGACGGCAACTACAAGACCCGCGCCGAGGTGAAGTTCGAGGGCGACACCCTGGTGAACCGCATC
GAGCTGAAGGGCATCGACTTCAAGGAGGACGGCAACATCCTGGGGCACAAGCTGGAGTACAACTACAACA
GCCACAACGTCTATATCATGGCCGACAAGCAGAAGAACGGCATCAAGGTGAACTTCAAGATCCGCCACAA
CATCGAGGACGGCAGCGTGCAGCTCGCCGACCACTACCAGCAGAACACCCCCATCGGCGACGGCCCCGTG
CTGCTGCCCGACAACCACTACCTGAGCACCCAGTCCGCCCTGAGCAAAGACCCCAACGAGAAGCGCGATC
ACATGGTCCTGCTGGAGTTCGTGACCGCCGCCGGGATCACTCTCGGCATGGACGAGCTGTACGGCGGAGG
ATCCGGAGGCGGCTCTGGCGGAGGGCTGTACAAGCCAGACAAGATGATTGAAATGCAAGCAAAAATTGAT
GAGGAGAGAAAAGCACTTGAAACAAAGCTCGACATGGAAGAAGAAGAAAGAAACAAGGCTAGAGCTGAAT
TAGAGAAACGGGAAAAAGATCTTCTTAAAGCCCAACAAGAGCATCAGTCTTTGCTGGAAAAATTATCTGC
CCTGGAAAAGAAGGTAATTGTTGGTGGGGTTGACTTGTTGGCCAAAGCTGAGGAACAAGAGAAACTTCTT
GAAGAATCTAACATGGAACTGGAAGAAAGGAGGAAAAGGGCAGAGCAACTTCGCAGAGAACTTGAGGAAA
AAGAGCAAGAACGCTTGGATATTGAAGAAAAATATACCAGTTTGCAAGAGGAAGCACAGGGAAAGACCAA
GAAGTTAAAGAAAGTTTGGACTATGCTGATGGCTGCAAAGTCAGAGATGGCTGATCTCCAACAAGAACAT
CAGAGGGAAATTGAAGGCCTACTGGAGAACATTCGGCAACTTAGCCGGGAGCTTTAATTTAATCTAGATA
AGTAATGATCATAATCAGCCATATCACATCTGTAGAGGTTTTACTTGCTTTAAAAAACCTCCCACACCTC
CCCCTGAACCTGAAACATAAAATGAATGCAATTGTTGTTGTTAACTTGTTTATTGCAGCTTATAATGGTT
ACAAATAAAGCAATAGCATCACAAATTTCACAAATAAAGCATTTTTTTCACTGCATTCTAGTTGTGGTTT
GTCCAAACTCATCAATGTATCTTATCATGTCTGGATCCCCGGGTACCGAGCTCGAATTCGTAATCATGTC
ATAGCTGTTTCCTGTGTGAAATTGTTATCCGCTCACAATTCCACACAACATACGAGCCGGAAGCATAAAG
TGTAAAGCCTGGGGTGCCTAATGAGTGAGCTAACTCACATTAATTGCGTTGCGCTCACTGCCCGCTTTCC
AGTCGGGAAACCTGTCGTGCCAGCTGCATTAATGAATCGGCCAACGCGCGGGGAGAGGCGGTTTGCGTAT
TGGGCGCTCTTCCGCTTCCTCGCTCACTGACTCGCTGCGCTCGGTCGTTCGGCTGCGGCGAGCGGTATCA
GCTCACTCAAAGGCGGTAATACGGTTATCCACAGAATCAGGGGATAACGCAGGAAAGAACATGTGAGCAA
AAGGCCAGCAAAAGGCCAGGAACCGTAAAAAGGCCGCGTTGCTGGCGTTTTTCCATAGGCTCCGCCCCCC
TGACGAGCATCACAAAAATCGACGCTCAAGTCAGAGGTGGCGAAACCCGACAGGACTATAAAGATACCAG
GCGTTTCCCCCTGGAAGCTCCCTCGTGCGCTCTCCTGTTCCGACCCTGCCGCTTACCGGATACCTGTCCG
CCTTTCTCCCTTCGGGAAGCGTGGCGCTTTCTCATAGCTCACGCTGTAGGTATCTCAGTTCGGTGTAGGT
CGTTCGCTCCAAGCTGGGCTGTGTGCACGAACCCCCCGTTCAGCCCGACCGCTGCGCCTTATCCGGTAAC
TATCGTCTTGAGTCCAACCCGGTAAGACACGACTTATCGCCACTGGCAGCAGCCACTGGTAACAGGATTA
GCAGAGCGAGGTATGTAGGCGGTGCTACAGAGTTCTTGAAGTGGTGGCCTAACTACGGCTACACTAGAAG
AACAGTATTTGGTATCTGCGCTCTGCTGAAGCCAGTTACCTTCGGAAAAAGAGTTGGTAGCTCTTGATCC
GGCAAACAAACCACCGCTGGTAGCGGTGGTTTTTTTGTTTGCAAGCAGCAGATTACGCGCAGAAAAAAAG
GATCTCAAGAAGATCCTTTGATCTTTTCTACGGGGTCTGACGCTCAGTGGAACGAAAACTCACGTTAAGG
GATTTTGGTCATGAGATTATCAAAAAGGATCTTCACCTAGATCCTTTTAAATTAAAAATGAAGTTTTAAA
TCAATCTAAAGTATATATGAGTAAACTTGGTCTGACAGTTACCAATGCTTAATCAGTGAGGCACCTATCT
CAGCGATCTGTCTATTTCGTTCATCCATAGTTGCCTGACTCCCCGTCGTGTAGATAACTACGATACGGGA
GGGCTTACCATCTGGCCCCAGTGCTGCAATGATACCGCGAGACCCACGCTCACCGGCTCCAGATTTATCA
GCAATAAACCAGCCAGCCGGAAGGGCCGAGCGCAGAAGTGGTCCTGCAACTTTATCCGCCTCCATCCAGT
CTATTAATTGTTGCCGGGAAGCTAGAGTAAGTAGTTCGCCAGTTAATAGTTTGCGCAACGTTGTTGCCAT
TGCTACAGGCATCGTGGTGTCACGCTCGTCGTTTGGTATGGCTTCATTCAGCTCCGGTTCCCAACGATCA
AGGCGAGTTACATGATCCCCCATGTTGTGCAAAAAAGCGGTTAGCTCCTTCGGTCCTCCGATCGTTGTCA
GAAGTAAGTTGGCCGCAGTGTTATCACTCATGGTTATGGCAGCACTGCATAATTCTCTTACTGTCATGCC
ATCCGTAAGATGCTTTTCTGTGACTGGTGAGTACTCAACCAAGTCATTCTGAGAATAGTGTATGCGGCGA
CCGAGTTGCTCTTGCCCGGCGTCAATACGGGATAATACCGCGCCACATAGCAGAACTTTAAAAGTGCTCA
TCATTGGAAAACGTTCTTCGGGGCGAAAACTCTCAAGGATCTTACCGCTGTTGAGATCCAGTTCGATGTA
ACCCACTCGTGCACCCAACTGATCTTCAGCATCTTTTACTTTCACCAGCGTTTCTGGGTGAGCAAAAACA
GGAAGGCAAAATGCCGCAAAAAAGGGAATAAGGGCGACACGGAAATGTTGAATACTCATACTCTTCCTTT
TTCAATATTATTGAAGCATTTATCAGGGTTATTGTCTCATGAGCGGATACATATTTGAATGTATTTAGAA
AAATAAACAAATAGGGGTTCCGCGCACATTTCCCCGAAAAGTGCCACCTGACGTCTAAGAAACCATTATT
ATCATGACATTAACCTATAAAAATAGGCGTATCACGAGGCCCTTTCGTCTCGCGCGTTTCGGTGATGACG
GTGAAAACCTCTGACACATGCAGCTCCCGGAGACGGTCACAGCTTGTCTGTAAGCGGATGCCGGGAGCAG
ACAAGCCCGTCAGGGCGCGTCAGCGGGTGTTGGCGGGTGTCGGGGCTGGCTTAACTATGCGGCATCAGAG
CAGATTGTACTGAGAGTGCACCATATGCGGTGTGAAATACCGCACAGATGCGTAAGGAGAAAATACCGCA
TCAGGCGCCATTCGCCATTCAGGCTGCGCAACTGTTGGGAAGGGCGATCGGTGCGGGCCTCTTCGCTATT
ACGCCAGCTGGCGAAAGGGGGATGTGCTGCAAGGCGATTAAGTTGGGTAACGCCAGGGTTTTCCCAGTCA
CGACGTTGTAAAACGACGGCCAGTGCCAAGTTGGGATCTTTGCATTGGCCCACGGCTCTCAGGATGGGGA
TGCTCCCCTTCAGCACCCGGTTCCCCTTGGAAACTGATGGTCCTGGCTCTGTGGCATGGCAGTGGCACTG
TGAGGAGCCCCCTACCAGCAGCACACAGTGGGGTTGGCACTGCCACGCTCCGGATGCCGCGCTCTGATCC
AACCCCATAATCAAGGGAACCCGAATTGCCCCATCATTGCCCCCACCACCCCCATCCTGCCGGGCCCTCA
CACCCCACGCTGCCTTCTGGTGACATTCCCCAGCCCAAACCCACGGCTTCATGGCTACCGCGGGGCATTT
CCCATTGCCGCCCCATTATCAGCTCTGCACACCTCCCGCTGTACCCATGCCTCGTGGCTGCCCTTCTTTG
ACGTATAATCTTCTAATTAATACCCGGCCTTGTCAAAGTGGAGCACAAACGTTAATTAATTCCCCAGCAG
GCAGGTAATTAACAGTGTGACTCCCTTTTTGCTGCGAGTGGGGCTGATACAGAGAGATGTGGCACTATGG
AGCCCACGGGGTCCTGGCACTGGGTGCCCACGGAGGTCCCCATGTGCTGCAGTGTCACCGCCTCCGAGGA
GACAGTATTGTCCCTGCGGTGTCCCTGCAGCTCAGCTCTGTCCACAGGGCCACCTCCAGTTTGGAGGGGA
CACAATGCAGCCCCGATGCAACCCATCCTCGCAGCATCCCAGGGACAAAGACCCCACTGCAAGACCGCAC
ACAGGGCTGGGTCCCGCTCCCCTAATATCTACAGTGCTTCTTGCATGGCCCCTTAATCAATGCAGTTAAT
CAGCATGCGCTCATGCACCGCTCTGGAGCTGCAAAGCCCCTCGCAGCGCTGCTCACCAACACCGCGCACC
GCCCCGGCCCAGCCTGCAGCACGCGCTGCAAACAGGAAAGAAACAAAATATTGCCCAAATGTAGGCAAAG
GCATTCGGCTGCCTTGACCTCCGCCGGGCCGGGCCCTGCCTGACTCAGCTCCTTACTCAGCGCTCGCTTC
CTCCCTCCGGCTGCCACCGCCGCAGCGCACACCCTGACAAAGAGTGGCCCTTAACGGGCTCTGAGGTGCA
CCCAGCAGTGCACTCAGCAGTCCAAGGGCCGGCCTGGAGGTTTGCACCGCTACGTGCTGACATTAGCATT
GAACTTGGCCCTGGGTAGTGCTGCAGGCCGGGCGGGGTGGGTGTAGAGAGTGCAGCGCGCGTTGCACCCG
GTGCCCCTTCCCCTCCCTTGCATCCCAGCAGGCTGCACCCCAGCACCAGGCCCGTGCATGCATGCTCCTG
GTGTTATTGCAGCCTGGTGCATGCATGCGTCTTGATGGTGCAGCGCTGTGCATGCATCCTCCTTGGTGTG
TAGCAGTCTAGTGCATGCATACCCCTCGGTGTTATTGCTGCTCTGTGCACGCACGCTCATTGTATCACTT
CATCCCAGTGCATGCACTCACACTGGAGCGATTGCTGCTCGGTGCACGCACACTCATTGTATCACTGCAG
CTCAGTGGCTGCACGCACACCGGTGTTATTGCTGCTCGGTGCGTGCATGCACATCAGTGTCGCTGCAGCT
CAGTGCATGCACGCTCATTGCCCATCGCTATCCCTGCCTCTCCTGCTGGCGCTCCCCGGGAGGTGACTTC
AAGGGGACCGCAGGACCACCTCGGGGGTGGGGGGAGGGCTGCACACGCGGACCCCGCTCCCCCTCCCCAA
CAAAGCACTGTGGAATCAAAAAGGGGGGAGGGGGGATGGAGGGGCGCGTCACACCCCCGCCCCACACCCT
CACC
