>Addgene plasmid #193925 | pBa.GFP-KIF3A CC 419-589 | depositor partial sequence | sequence record 375761 | Kif3A
CCAGACAAGATGATTGAAATGCAAGCAAAAATTGATGAGGAGAGAAAAGCACTTGAAACAAAGCTCGACA
TGGAAGAAGAAGAAAGAAACAAGGCTAGAGCTGAATTAGAGAAACGGGAAAAAGATCTTCTTAAAGCCCA
ACAAGAGCATCAGTCTTTGCTGGAAAAATTATCTGCCCTGGAAAAGAAGGTAATTGTTGGTGGGGTTGAC
TTGTTGGCCAAAGCTGAGGAACAAGAGAAACTTCTTGAAGAATCTAACATGGAACTGGAAGAAAGGAGGA
AAAGGGCAGAGCAACTTCGCAGAGAACTTGAGGAAAAAGAGCAAGAACGCTTGGATATTGAAGAAAAATA
TACCAGTTTGCAAGAGGAAGCACAGGGAAAGACCAAGAAGTTAAAGAAAGTTTGGACTATGCTGATGGCT
GCAAAGTCAGAGATGGCTGATCTCCAACAAGAACATCAGAGGGAAATTGAAGGCCTACTGGAGAACATTC
GGCAACTTAGCCGGGAGCTT
